>Addgene plasmid #154114 | pNM3726 | addgene full sequence | sequence record 306073 | Addgene NGS Result
GAAGTTCCTATTCTCTAGAAAGTATAGGAACTTCATGAAAAAGCCTGAACTCACCGCGACGTCTGTCGAG
AAGTTTCTGATCGAAAAGTTCGACAGCGTCTCCGACCTGATGCAGCTCTCGGAGGGCGAAGAATCTCGTG
CTTTCAGCTTCGATGTAGGAGGGCGTGGATATGTCCTGCGGGTAAATAGCTGCGCCGATGGTTTCTACAA
AGATCGTTATGTTTATCGGCACTTTGCATCGGCCGCGCTCCCGATTCCGGAAGTGCTTGACATTGGGGAA
TTCAGCGAGAGCCTGACCTATTGCATCTCCCGCCGTGCACAGGGTGTCACGTTGCAAGACCTGCCTGAAA
CCGAACTGCCCGCTGTTCTGCAGCCGGTCGCGGAGGCCATGGATGCGATCGCTGCGGCCGATCTTAGCCA
GACGAGCGGGTTCGGCCCATTCGGACCGCAAGGAATCGGTCAATACACTACATGGCGTGATTTCATATGC
GCGATTGCTGATCCCCATGTGTATCACTGGCAAACTGTGATGGACGACACCGTCAGTGCGTCCGTCGCGC
AGGCTCTCGATGAGCTGATGCTTTGGGCCGAGGACTGCCCCGAAGTCCGGCACCTCGTGCACGCGGATTT
CGGCTCCAACAATGTCCTGACGGACAATGGCCGCATAACAGCGGTCATTGACTGGAGCGAGGCGATGTTC
GGGGATTCCCAATACGAGGTCGCCAACATCTTCTTCTGGAGGCCGTGGTTGGCTTGTATGGAGCAGCAGA
CGCGCTACTTCGAGCGGAGGCATCCGGAGCTTGCAGGATCGCCGCGGCTCCGGGCGTATATGCTCCGCAT
TGGTCTTGACCAACTCTATCAGAGCTTGGTTGACGGCAATTTCGATGATGCAGCTTGGGCGCAGGGTCGA
TGCGACGCAATCGTCCGATCCGGAGCCGGGACTGTCGGGCGTACACAAATCGCCCGCAGAAGCGCGGCCG
TCTGGACCGATGGCTGTGTAGAAGTACTCGCCGATAGTGGAAACCGACGCCCCAGCACTCGTCCGAGGGC
AAAGGAATAGGCGGGATGATCGACGCCAACGTCGTTGAATTTTCAAATTTTAAATACTGAATATTTGTTT
TTTTTCCTATTATTTATTTATTCTCTTTGTGTTTTTTTTCTTGCTTTCTAAAAAATTAATTCAATCCAAA
TCTAAACATTTTTTTTTCTCTTTCCGTCTCCCAATTCGTATTCCGCTCCTCTCATCTGAACACAATGTGC
AAGTTTATTTATCTTCTCGCTTTCATTTCATTAGGACGTGGGGGGAATTGGTGGAAGGGGGAAACACACA
AAAGGATGATGGAAATGAAATAAGGACACACAATATGCAACAACATTCAATTCAGAAATATGGAGGAAGG
TTTAAAAGAAAACATAAAAATATATAGAGGAGGAAGGAAACTAGCTGCCCTCGATTGTCTATCTTCCATT
CTCACCAAGTTTCAACAACTTTATTCAGTCATTCTTCTCTGGTTCATTTCCCAACCAATCTTCCCGAATA
AAGCCCATCTGTCCTTTCGGCCACATTCCTCACCTACATCCGTACTCCTTATCTCCCGTTCTTATCCAGT
CTTTTATCGTCTCTGCGTCTCGCACACTGTCTCGTCGGTAATGTAAAAAAAAAACAAAAAAAACTTGAAA
ACTTGCGGAAAGATTTCCTAATAAAAGGAGACGAATCCGGTAGGAAATCGACAAGTCTCTGCTTCTCGAA
GACTAGGTGAGTTACATTTCTTTGGCCGAATTATTTTGAAATCCTAAATTTGATAATTTCAGAGATGTCT
GTAAAACTTGCGTGTTATGTGACGGCTTCGGTCACTGTCGCCACTCTTATGGTATGCTTCATGACCATGT
CAACCATCTACTCGGAGGTTGATGGATTCAGAGAGAAGCTTGATACCGAGATGAATGTGTTCAGAGTGAG
TTAAATTATATTTTGAATTTTAAATAATTTTTAATTTTCTAGCAATCTACCAATGGATTGTGGAAGGACA
TAGTTGTCATCGGAAGATCTAGCAAGCGTGTCCGTTGTCAATATGAAGAGACCAACGCTACCCCAACTCC
ACATGCTGATGGATCCCCATCTGCTCCACCAGGTCAACCACCAGCAGTTCCACCAGTCTTCAACCAGCCA
AAGACTCCAAATGGAGCCAATGGAAATGGACCAACCTGCAACTGCAATGCTGATAACAAGTGCCCAGCTG
GACCATCCGGACCAAAGGGAGTTCCAGGAGTTCCAGGACTCGACGGAGTTCCAGGACTTGACGGTGTTCC
AGGAGTTGGAGCTGATGATATCGCTCCACAACGCGAGTCTGTCGGATGCTTCACTTGCCCACAAGGACCA
GTTGGACCACCAGGAGCTCTTGGAAGACCAGGACCACGTGGACTTCCAGGACCAAGAGGACAAAATGGAA
ACCCAGGAAGAGATGGACAACCAGGACATCCAGGAGAGCAAGGATCATCCGGTCAAATCGGAAAGATCGG
AGAGCCAGGACCACCAGGAGAGAAGGGACGCGACGCCGAGCATCCAATCGGAAGACCAGGACCAAAGGGA
CCAAGAGGAGATCAAGGACCAACAGGACCAGCTGGACAGAACGGTCTTCACGGACCACCAGGAGAGCCAG
GAACCGTTGGACCAGAAGGACCATCTGGAAAGCAAGGACGTCAAGGACCAGACGGAACCCAGGGAGAGAC
TGGACCAGACGGAAGACCAGGAAAGGATGCCGAGTACTGCCAGTGCCCAGACAAGTCTCCACCATCAGAG
GCTGTCAACGCCAACCGTGGATACAGAAATATCTAAATTGTTGGTGTTTTCTAATAAAATATTTGAGATT
CAGTGAGACTTTTTTCTTGGCGGCACAATAAAGTTTCCTCTTTTTGTTGGGTCACTCAACGAACACAATA
CAAATATTTGAGCGCTCGCATTTTTCTCAACCTTTCGGGTTTAAAGCACTTCAAAATGGAATTGAAGAGA
GATTGTGAAAGTACATCAGACAGAATCACATTTTGATAGCATTCACTTCACTCAGATGCAAACTTTTCAG
TGACTATAAAAAGTCATAAAATAATAACATTAAAAAAGCAAATAAATTAGCGAGAGAATTTTTTGACAAA
AAGAAAGAAGAGTGATAGAGAAGAAGGGAATGCTTGAAAGGATTTTGCATTTATCTTAATCACCGTCTTC
GAGAAGACGAACCATGGCGCCAGTTTCAGAATCCAAGTTTCTAATATAGTTCATCACAATGTTGACGTTG
GTCCAACCTCCGGCTTGCATAATCTCTGGGATGGAAACTCCAGCGCGAGCCATGTCACGGGCAGCTCCGA
CACGGGCGGAATGTCCAGACCAAGCCAAGTAACGTTGTCCGGAATCATCCTTGGCTCCGTAGATGAGACG
GTGGGTAGCTTCGAAGATTCCTGAAAATTTATTTTCAGCTTATTCTTAGCTAATATGTTGTTTAAACTTA
CCTTCAAGAGCTCGAGTCGAGAGTTGTGATGTTGCACTCGGGGCAGCAACTCCGTTCTTGCGAACACGAC
AGAACAGGTAGTTGTTTGGATCATCGGCGACTCCGGAAACCGAAATCCAGCGCTCAACGAGCTTGGTAAC
TCCAAGGGAGAGCGCTTTTTCGACTCCGGCAGTCGAGACCAGCGTTTTTGTACGTCCGATGTGGATGAGC
ATTCTTCCTCCGTCTGTGCGACTAATATCCTTGACGCGAATGCGGGCAATTTCGGCGATACGGAGAAGTG
TGTTGTAAGCAATTCCGAGGAAGGCGAGGTTTCGGATGTCCTGGCAACGATCGGAATTTTCCATAAGAGA
ACGGACCTGATCGAAGTCGGTTCTGAAAATTTCGTCAAGTCTTAGGATTGAATACATTAATATTTAAACT
TACCTTTCGAAGGCGAGGGCTTGCTTGGCTCTCTCTCCAGCATCAACATTTTCCTTGCGGATACGTCTCA
TTACGAGAGATACGGCATTAGAATCTGATGGGCGTGGAAGTCCAGATCGGCGATGGAGCATATTGAGCTG
TCCGAGATGTTGTTGGATCGTCTTCACCGCCAATCCACGAGCTTGGAGGTAGAGCAAGTAGTCACGAACG
TCTTCTGGCTCGGCTGGGAACCACTTGCGGTTGTTAAGCTTGCACCAGGCAGCCCAAGAACGGCACACTG
AGAGAAGCATCTTCCAGGTGTGCTCGGAGAAGGCTTGTCTGTCACGGAACATATCCATGAGGTTCTTGCG
AACTTCATCACTTGTCGCGTCAACTGGAAGTGCTGGAAGATTTTGATGAACAGTGAGAAGATTTGACATA
TTTTCGAAGTTTTTTAGATGCACTAGAACAAAGCGTGTTGGCTTCCTCTGAGCCCGCTTTCCTTATATAC
CCGCATTCTGCAGCCTTACAGAATGTTCTAGAAGGTCCTAGATGCATTCGTTTGAAAATACTCCCGGTGG
GTGCAAAGAGACGCAGACGGAAAATGTATCTGGGTCTCTTTATTGTGTACACTACTTTTCCATGTACCGA
ATGTGAGTCGCCCTCCTTTTGCAACAAGCAGCTCGAATGTTCTAGAAAAAGGTGGAAAATAGTATAAATA
CCGTTGAAAATAAATACCGAACAACATTTGCTCTAATTGTGAAATTAGAAATCTTCAAACTATAATCATG
TCACTTTACCACTATTTCCGTCCAGCTCAACGTTCCGTTTTTGGTGATCGTAAGCTTATCGATACCGTCG
ACCCGTTAACCGGGGGCCCGGTACCCAATTCGCCCTATAGTGAGTCGTATTACGCGCGCTCACTGGCCGT
CGTTTTACAACGTCGTGACTGGGAAAACCCTGGCGTTACCCAACTTAATCGCCTTGCAGCACATCCCCCT
TTCGCCAGCTGGCGTAATAGCGAAGAGGCCCGCACCGATCGCCCTTCCCAACAGTTGCGCAGCCTGAATG
GCGAATGGG
[124 nt withheld, positions 4980-5103]
C
[91 nt withheld, positions 5105-5195]
A
[49 nt withheld, positions 5197-5245]
CCTTTGACGTTGGAGTCCACGTTCTTT
[37 nt withheld, positions 5273-5309]
ACCCTATCTCGGTCTATTCTTTTGATTTATAAGGGATTTTGCCGATTTCGGCCTATTGGTTAAAAAATGA
GCTGATTTAACAAAAATTTAACGCGAATTTTAACAAAATATTAACGCTTACAATTTAGGTGGCACTTTTC
GGGGAAATGTGCGCGGAACCCCTATTTGTTTATTTTTCTAAATACATTCAAATATGTATCCGCTCATGAG
ACAATAACCCTGATAAATGCTTCAATAATATTGAAAAAGGAAGAGTATGAGTATTCAACATTTCCGTGTC
GCCCTTATTCCCTTTTTTGCGGCATTTTGCCTTCCTGTTTTTGCTCACCCAGAAACGCTGGTGAAAGTAA
AAGATGCTGAAGATCAGTTGGGTGCACGAGTGGGTTACATCGAACTGGATCTCAACAGCGGTAAGATCCT
TGAGAGTTTTCGCCCCGAAGAACGTTTTCCAATGATGAGCACTTTTAAAGTTCTGCTATGTGGCGCGGTA
TTATCCCGTATTGACGCCGGGCAAGAGCAACTCGGTCGCCGCATACACTATTCTCAGAATGACTTGGTTG
AGTACTCACCAGTCACAGAAAAGCATCTTACGGATGGCATGACAGTAAGAGAATTATGCAGTGCTGCCAT
AACCATGAGTGATAACACTGCGGCCAACTTACTTCTGACAACGATCGGAGGACCGAAGGAGCTAACCGCT
TTTTTGCACAACATGGGGGATCATGTAACTCGCCTTGATCGTTGGGAACCGGAGCTGAATGAAGCCATAC
CAAACGACGAGCGTGACACCACGATGCCTGTAGCAATGGCAACAACGTTGCGCAAACTATTAACTGGCGA
ACTACTTACTCTAGCTTCCCGGCAACAATTAATAGACTGGATGGAGGCGGATAAAGTTGCAGGACCACTT
CTGCGCTCGGCCCTTCCGGCTGGCTGGTTTATTGCTGATAAATCTGGAGCCGGTGAGCGTGGGTCTCGCG
GTATCATTGCAGCACTGGGGCCAGATGGTAAGCCCTCCCGTATCGTAGTTATCTACACGACGGGGAGTCA
GGCAACTATGGATGAACGAAATAGACAGATCGCTGAGATAGGTGCCTCACTGATTAAGCATTGGTAACTG
TCAGACCAAGTTTACTCATATATACTTTAGATTGATTTAAAACTTCATTTTTAATTTAAAAGGATCTAGG
TGAAGATCCTTTTTGATAATCTCATGACCAAAATCCCTTAACGTGAGTTTTCGTTCCACTGAGCGTCAGA
CCCCGTAGAAAAGATCAAAGGATCTTCTTGAGATCCTTTTTTTCTGCGCGTAATCTGCTGCTTGCAAACA
AAAAAACCACCGCTACCAGCGGTGGTTTGTTTGCCGGATCAAGAGCTACCAACTCTTTTTCCGAAGGTAA
CTGGCTTCAGCAGAGCGCAGATACCAAATACTGTTCTTCTAGTGTAGCCGTAGTTAGGCCACCACTTCAA
GAACTCTGTAGCACCGCCTACATACCTCGCTCTGCTAATCCTGTTACCAGTGGCTGCTGCCAGTGGCGAT
AAGTCGTGTCTTACCGGGTTGGACTCAAGACGATAGTTACCGGATAAGGCGCAGCGGTCGGGCTGAATGG
GGGGTTCGTGCACACAGCCCAGCTTGGAGCGAACGACCTACACCGAACTGAGATACCTACAGCGTGAGCT
ATGAGAAAGCGCCACGCTTCCCGAAGGGAGAAAGGCGGACAGGTATCCGGTAAGCGGCAGGGTCGGAACA
GGAGAGCGCACGAGGGAGCTTCCAGGGGGAAACGCCTGGTATCTTTATAGTCCTGTCGGGTTTCGCCACC
TCTGACTTGAGCGTCGATTTTTGTGATGCTCGTCAGGGGGGCGGAGCCTATGGAAAAACGCCAGCAACGC
GGCCTTTTTACGGTTCCTGGCCTTTTGCTGGCCTTTTGCTCACATGTTCTTTCCTGCGTTATCCCCTGAT
TCTGTGGATAACCGTATTACCGCCTTTGAGTGAGCTGATACCGCTCGCCGCAGCCGAACGACCGAGCGCA
GCGAGTCAGTGAGCGAGGAAGCGGAATTCGCCCAATACGCAAACCGCCTCTCCCCGCGCGTTGGCCGATT
CATTAATGCAGCTGGCACGACAGGTTTCCCGACTGGAAAGCGGGCAGTGAGCGCAACGCAATTAATGTGA
GTTAGCTCACTCATTAGGCACCCCAGGCTTTACACTTTATGCTTCCGGCTCGTATGTTGTGTGGAATTGT
GAGCGGATAACAATTTCACACAGGAAACAGCTATGACCATGATTACGCCAAGCGCGCAATTAACCCTCAC
TAAAGGGAACAAAAGCTGGAGCTCCACCGCGGTGGCGGCCGCTCTAGATGGATAACTTCGTATAGCATAC
ATTATACGAAGTTATACGGGCGAATTGGAGCTCCACCGCGGTGGCGGCCGCTCTAGAACTAGTGGGTAAT
CGCTTATCCTCGGATAAACAATTATCCTCACGGGTAATCGCTTATCCGCTCGGGTAATCGCTTATCCTCG
GGTAATCGCTTATCCTTGCGTGATCGATTTTTTGCAAATTACGAGCGTTGTAGGGGGCGGAGCGATAGGT
CCTATAGGTTTTGGTATATCATCATTCATTCATTCATTGGTACATTCATTTACCCACCTTCCTCTTTCTG
AGCTTCTCTGGAGTTCTGTGCTTCCTTTTTCCCTTATCTTTATACTGTAATTTTTAACTTTCAGCCGGTA
GAAAAATGAGTAAAGGAGAAGAATTGTTCACTGGAGTTGTCCCAATCCTCGTCGAGCTCGACGGAGACGT
CAACGGACACAAGTTCTCCGTCTCCGGAGAGGGAGAGGGAGACGCCACCTACGGAAAGCTCACCCTCAAG
TTCATCTGCACCACCGGAAAGCTCCCAGTCCCATGGCCAACCCTCGTCACCACCTTCTGCTACGGAGTCC
AATGCTTCTCCCGTTACCCAGACCACATGAAGCGTCACGACTTCTTCAAGTCCGCCATGCCAGAGGGATA
CGTCCAAGAGCGTACCATCTTCTTCAAGGTAAGTTTAAACATATATATACTAACTACTGATTATTTAAAT
TTTCAGGACGACGGAAACTACAAGACCCGTGCCGAGGTCAAGTTCGAGGGAGACACCCTCGTCAACCGTA
TCGAGCTCAAGGTAAGTTTAAACAGTTCGGTACTAACTAACCATACATATTTAAATTTTCAGGGAATCGA
CTTCAAGGAGGACGGAAACATCCTCGGACACAAGCTCGAGTACAACTACAACTCCCACAACGTCTACATC
ATGGCCGACAAGCAAAAGAACGGAATCAAGGTCAACTTCAAGGTAAGTTTAAACATGATTTTACTAACTA
ACTAATCTGATTTAAATTTTCAGATCCGTCACAACATCGAGGACGGATCCGTCCAACTCGCCGACCACTA
CCAACAAAACACCCCAATCGGAGACGGACCAGTCCTCCTCCCAGACAACCACTACCTCTCCACCCAATCC
GCCCTCTCCAAGGACCCAAACGAGAAGCGTGACCACATGGTCCTCCTCGAGTTCGTCACCGCCGCCGGAA
TCACCCACGGAATGGACGAGCTCTACAAGTAATAAATGCAAAATCCTTTCAAGCATTCCCTTCTTCTCTA
TCACTCTTCTTTCTTTTTGTCAAAAAATTCTCTCGCTAATTTATTTGCTTTTTTAATGTTATTATTTTAT
GACTTTTTATAGTCACTGAAAAGTTTGCATCTGAGTGAAGTGAATGCTATCAAAATGTGATTCTGTCTGA
TGTACTTTCACAATCTCTCTTCAATTCCATTTTGAAGTGCTTTAAACCCGAAAGGTTGAGAAAAATGCGA
GCGCTCAAATATTTGTATTGTGTTCGTTGAGTGACCCAACAAAAAGAGGAAACTTTATTGTGCCGCCAAG
AAAAAAGTCTCAGTACCCGGGAAGTTCCTATACTATTTGAAGAATAGGAACTTCTGCAGGAATTCGATAT
CGGT
Features (pLannotate 1.2.2; 25 found; start..end, strand, type, name):
      1..34      +  protein_bind   FRT (minimal): supports FLP-mediated excision but not integration (Turan and Bode, 2011) FLP recombinase from the Saccharomyces cerevisiae 2μ plasmid
     35..1060    +  CDS            HygR: aminoglycoside phosphotransferase from E. coli; aph(4)-Ia; confers resistance to hygromycin
   1815..1961    +  CDS            sqt-1 (fragment): SQT1_CAEEL - Also known as rol-5. Protein inferred from homology: Swiss-Prot protein existence level 3. Nematode cuticles are composed largely of collagen-like proteins. The cuticle functions both as an exoskeleton and as a barrier to protect the worm from its environment. This is a collagen critical for organismal morphogenesis. Mutations in sqt-1 can lengthen, shorten, or helically twist the entire animal. From Caenorhabditis elegans.
   1994..2833    +  CDS            sqt-1 (fragment): SQT1_CAEEL - Also known as rol-5. Protein inferred from homology: Swiss-Prot protein existence level 3. Nematode cuticles are composed largely of collagen-like proteins. The cuticle functions both as an exoskeleton and as a barrier to protect the worm from its environment. This is a collagen critical for organismal morphogenesis. Mutations in sqt-1 can lengthen, shorten, or helically twist the entire animal. From Caenorhabditis elegans.
   2877..3200    -  terminator     tbb-2 terminator: tbb-2; transcription terminator for the C. elegans tubulin beta-2 gene
   3209..4339    -  CDS            cre: RECR_BPP1 - Experimental evidence at protein level: Swiss-Prot protein existence level 1. Catalyzes site-specific recombination between two 34-base- pair LOXP sites. Its role is to maintain the phage genome as a monomeric unit-copy plasmid in the lysogenic state. From Escherichia phage P1 (Bacteriophage P1).
   4688..4738    +  CDS            hsp-16.1 (fragment): HSP11_CAEEL - Also known as hsp16-1b. Experimental evidence at transcript level: Swiss-Prot protein existence level 2. From Caenorhabditis elegans.
   4742..4763    +  misc_feature   MCS (fragment): pBluescript multiple cloning site
   4794..4812    -  promoter       T7 promoter: promoter for bacteriophage T7 RNA polymerase
   4820..4975    +  CDS            lacZα (fragment): LacZα fragment of β-galactosidase; lacZ fragment
   4980..5408    +  rep_origin     f1 ori (sequence partly withheld): f1 bacteriophage origin of replication; arrow indicates direction of (+) strand synthesis
   5461..5565    +  promoter       AmpR promoter: bla
   5566..6426    +  CDS            AmpR: β-lactamase; bla; confers resistance to ampicillin, carbenicillin, and related antibiotics
   6597..7185    +  rep_origin     ori: high-copy-number ColE1/pMB1/pBR322/pUC origin of replication
   7368..7459    +  CDS            lacI (fragment): lac repressor; lacI; The lac repressor binds to the lac operator to inhibit transcription in E. coli. This inhibition can be relieved by adding lactose or isopropyl-β-D-thiogalactopyranoside (IPTG).
   7472..7493    +  protein_bind   CAP binding site: CAP binding activates transcription in the presence of cAMP. E. coli catabolite activator protein
   7508..7538    +  promoter       lac promoter: promoter for the E. coli lac operon
   7546..7562    +  protein_bind   lac operator: The lac repressor binds to the lac operator to inhibit transcription in E. coli. This inhibition can be relieved by adding lactose or isopropyl-β-D-thiogalactopyranoside (IPTG). lac repressor encoded by lacI
   7607..7625    +  promoter       T3 promoter: promoter for bacteriophage T3 RNA polymerase
   7638..7667    +  misc_feature   MCS (fragment): pBluescript multiple cloning site
   7671..7704    +  protein_bind   loxP: Cre-mediated recombination occurs in the 8-bp core sequence (GCATACAT). Cre recombinase
   7717..7754    +  misc_feature   MCS (fragment): pBluescript multiple cloning site
   8066..8908    +  CDS            mEGFP (fragment): monomeric enhanced GFP, optimized with synthetic introns for expression in C. elegans
   8915..9238    +  terminator     tbb-2 terminator: tbb-2; transcription terminator for the C. elegans tubulin beta-2 gene
   9283..9300    +  misc_feature   MCS (fragment): pBluescript multiple cloning site
