[The description below was written by a language model from this plasmid's Addgene catalogue record and pLannotate feature annotations shown in this document.]
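Description:
pNM3726 is a C. elegans expression plasmid built for Flp recombinase-mediated cassette exchange (RMCE), made by inserting a reporter cassette into the pLF3FShC integration backbone through a multi-fragment Golden Gate reaction. It is a 9.3 kb high-copy plasmid on a pBluescript-type framework. It carries a ColE1/pUC origin, an f1 origin, ampicillin resistance for selection in E. coli, and remnants of the lacZα/lac promoter region, flanked by T3 and T7 promoters.

The payload is five copies of the QUAS upstream activating sequence (from synthetic oligos) joined to the ∆pes-10 minimal promoter. Together these drive GFP-C1, which is annotated as a monomeric EGFP with synthetic introns optimized for worm expression, followed by the tbb-2 3' UTR/terminator. QUAS and ∆pes-10 are not annotated in the feature table, but they presumably lie in the unannotated stretch just upstream of GFP. Because QUAS is the binding site for the QF transcriptional activator of the Q bipartite system, the construct should act as a QF-responsive GFP reporter with little basal activity on its own.

The backbone supplies the transgenesis machinery. A minimal FRT site sits directly upstream of a hygromycin resistance gene, which is the selectable marker in worms. The backbone also includes sqt-1 collagen sequence, which probably serves as a visible morphological marker, although the record does not say so. A Cre coding sequence with its own tbb-2 terminator lies next to an hsp-16.1 fragment, which suggests heat-shock-driven Cre. One loxP site is annotated upstream of the reporter. This arrangement is consistent with Cre-mediated removal of marker and vector sequences after integration, but the record does not describe that step, and any additional recombinase sites are not annotated.

The plasmid is intended for generating single-copy integrated QUAS::GFP reporter lines at a genomic RMCE landing site.
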