Addgene plasmid #154114: pNM3726
Purpose: QUAS 5X ∆pes-10 promoter driving GFP-C1 in an RCME vector
Depositing lab: Michael Nonet. Depositing organization: Washington University in Saint Louis. Publication: Efficient Transgenesis in Caenorhabditis elegans Using Flp Recombinase-Mediated Cassette Exchange. Nonet ML. Genetics. 2020 Jun 8. pii: genetics.120.303388. doi: 10.1534/genetics.120.303388. PubMed 32513816.
Backbone
  Vector backbone: pLF3FShC
  Backbone manufacturer: Addgene #153083
  Backbone size w/o insert (bp): 7855
  Total vector size (bp): 9303
  Modifications to backbone: none
  Vector type: Worm Expression ; RMCE
  Selectable markers: Hygromycin
Growth in bacteria
  Bacterial resistance: Ampicillin, 100 μg/mL
  Growth temperature: 37°C
  Growth strain: DH5alpha
  Copy number: High Copy
Gene/Insert
  Gene/Insert name: QUAS 5X::∆pes-10::GFP-C1::tbb-2 3'
  Species: C. elegans (nematode), Synthetic
  Insert size (bp): 1599
  Promoter: not applicable
  Cloning method: Unknown
  Sequencing primers: 5′ not applicable
Resource information
  A portion of this plasmid was derived from a plasmid made by: The insert was added using a multi-fragment Golden Gate reaction with QUAS 5X as synthetic oligos, ∆pes-10 from Addgene #122613, GFP-C1 from Addgene #91824, and tbb-2 3' UTR coming from amplified genomic sequences .
Terms and licenses: Academic/Nonprofit Terms; Industry Terms: Not Available to Industry
How to cite: pNM3726 was a gift from Michael Nonet (Addgene plasmid # 154114 ; http://n2t.net/addgene:154114 ; RRID:Addgene_154114)
